>Addgene plasmid #16813 | XE183 rat Frizzled-2-pCD | addgene partial sequence | sequence record 23398 | 16813 with SP6
GGGGAAGGCGCGCGGTCTCTGGGTTGGGGGCGCCCNTTTGGGGGGCGCCCANGAGCCGAGTGGGGGGCGG
CGGCCAGCATGCGGGNCCGCAGCGCCCTGCCCCGCAGCGCCCTGCCCCGCCTGCTGCTGCCACTGCTGCT
GCTGCCGGCTGCCGGGCCGGCTCAGTTCCACGGGGAGAAGGGCATCTCCATCCCGGACCACGGCTTCTGC
CAGCCCATCTCCATCCCGCTGTGCACGGACATCGCCTACAACCAGACCATCATGCCCAACCTTCTTGGGC
ACACGAACCAAGAGGACGCGGGCCTGGAGGTGCATCAATTCTACCCGCTGGTGAAGGTGCAGTGCTCGCC
CGAGCTGCGCTTCTTCCTGTGCTCCATGTACGCTCCGGTGTGCACGGTGCTGGAGCAGGCCATCCCGCCG
TGCCGCTCCATCTGCGAACGCGCGCGCCAAGGCTGCGAGGCGCTCATGAACAAGTTCGGCTTCCAGTGGC
CCGAGCGCCTCCGCTGCGAGCATTTCCCGCGTCACGGCGCGNAGCAGATCTGCGTGGGCCAGAACCACTC
CGAGGACGGAACTCCTGCGCTACTCACCACCGCGCCACCNTCTGGGCTGCAGNCTGNCGCTTGGNGGACC
CCCGGNCGGNCTTGGTGNGTGGTGGCGTG
