[The description below was written by a language model from this plasmid's Addgene catalogue record.]
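Description:
XE183 rat Frizzled-2-pCD is a Xenopus expression plasmid built on the pCS2 (CS2+) backbone, which is about 4.1 kb without the insert. It carries a rat (R. norvegicus) Frizzled-2 cDNA of roughly 1.9 kb, also listed as rfzd2 or Fzd2. The plasmid is maintained in E. coli as a high-copy vector under ampicillin selection. No feature table accompanies the record, so the origin of replication, polyadenylation signal and other backbone elements are not itemised. No epitope tags or reporters are recorded for the insert.

The construct's defining feature is a promoter swap. According to the depositor's notes, the Frizzled-2 cDNA was first cloned into CS2+. The CMV promoter that normally drives expression in this backbone was then excised as a SalI–HindIII fragment and replaced with an SV40 promoter fragment taken from the vector pCD-PS as a SalI–SmaI piece, which destroyed the HindIII site at the junction. The cDNA is therefore transcribed from the SV40 promoter rather than CMV, which explains the "pCD" in the name.

Frizzled-2 is a seven-pass transmembrane receptor for Wnt ligands, so the plasmid suits ectopic expression of the rat receptor in studies of Wnt signalling. The vector-type classification points to use in Xenopus embryos, although the record does not describe specific experiments. The cDNA insert comes from previously published work, whereas the depositor describes the SV40-driven construct itself as unpublished.
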