Addgene plasmid #16813: XE183 rat Frizzled-2-pCD
Depositing lab: Randall Moon. Depositing organization: University of Washington.
Backbone
  Vector backbone: pCS2
  Backbone size w/o insert (bp): 4095
  Vector type: Xenopus Expression
Growth in bacteria
  Bacterial resistance: Ampicillin, 100 μg/mL
  Growth temperature: 37°C
  Growth strain: DH5alpha
  Copy number: High Copy
Gene/Insert
  Gene/Insert name: frizzled-2 (alt names: rfzd2; fzd2)
  Species: R. norvegicus (rat)
  Insert size (bp): 1912
  Entrez Gene: Fzd2 (a.k.a. Fz-10, Fzd10)
  Cloning method: Restriction Enzyme
  Sequencing primers: 5′ n/a
Terms and licenses: Academic/Nonprofit Terms; Industry Terms: Not Available to Industry
Depositor comments: The original rat Frizzled-2 cDNA was cloned into CS2+. The CMV promoter was removed as a Sal-I-HindIII fragment, and the SV40 promoter fragment of the vector pCD-PS (as a Sal-I-SmaI fragment) was cloned in, destroying the HindIII site. As a result, this construct places the cDNA under the control of an SV40 promoter. Reference: The the insert was published by Wang et al., JBC 271: 4468 (1996), and the remainder of this unpublished construct was generated by Julia Yang-Snyder.
How to cite: XE183 rat Frizzled-2-pCD was a gift from Randall Moon (Addgene plasmid # 16813 ; http://n2t.net/addgene:16813 ; RRID:Addgene_16813)
